>Addgene plasmid #12734 | DCT.VV.Orf46 | addgene partial sequence | sequence record 19129 | T7 5'-TAATACGACTCACTATAGGG-3'
GGATCCAGTACCCTTCACCGAATTCCAGCTGACCACCATGGATGCGGCTATTAGAGGTAATGATGTTATC
TTTGTTCTTAAGACTATAGGTGTCCCGTCAGCGTGCAGACAAAATGAAGATCCAAGATTTGTAGAAGCAT
TTAAATGCGACGAGTTAGAAAGATATATTGAGAATAATCCAGAATGTACACTATTCGAAAGTCTTAGGGA
TGAGGAAGCATACTCTATAGTCAGAATTTTCATGGATGTAGATTTAGACGCGTGTCTAGACGAAATAGAT
TATTTAACGGCTATTCAAGATTTTATTATCGAGGTGTCAAACTGTGTAGCTAGATTCGCGTTTACAGAAT
GCGGCGCCATTCATGAAAATGTAATAAAATCCATGAGATCTAATTTTTCATTGACTAAGTCTACCAATAG
AGATAAAACAAGTTTTCATATTATCTTTTTAGACACGTATACCACTATGGATACCTTGATAGCTATGAAA
CGAACACTA
