[The description below was written by a language model from this plasmid's Addgene catalogue record.]
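Description:
DCT.VV.Orf46 is a mammalian expression plasmid built on the commercial pcDNA 3.1D V5-His-TOPO backbone (about 5.5 kb without insert) and carrying a single vaccinia virus open reading frame. It is propagated as a high-copy plasmid in E. coli under ampicillin selection, and it carries a neomycin resistance marker that allows G418 selection of transfected mammalian cells. The record lists no feature table. The promoter is therefore not explicitly stated, although this backbone family normally drives inserts from the CMV immediate-early promoter, with an upstream T7 promoter site, consistent with the T7 sequencing primer listed. The backbone also offers C-terminal V5 and polyhistidine tags, but the record does not say whether the insert is in frame with them.

The insert, about 2.36 kb, is designated VV.Orf46 within this library and corresponds to the ORF annotated as VV_WR_110 in vaccinia strain WR, described as an ATPase involved in DNA replication. BamHI sites that remain intact are recorded at both ends of the insert, so the fragment can be excised with that single enzyme. The plasmid is one member of a collection of individually cloned vaccinia ORFs, associated with work identifying the poxvirus determinants recognised by CD8+ T cells to inform the design and characterisation of smallpox vaccines.

The construct was made for screening purposes rather than as a sequence-verified reference clone. The depositors caution that it may differ from the canonical gene sequence, that the library names are specific to this collection, and that the accompanying library spreadsheet and quality-control sequencing should be consulted before relying on the exact coding sequence.
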