Addgene plasmid #12734: DCT.VV.Orf46
Purpose: This plasmid was designed for screening purposes and may contain discrepancies relative to the current canonical GenBank version of the gene.
Depositing lab: Jack Bennink & Jon Yewdell. Depositing organization: National Institute of Allergy and Infectious Diseases (NIAID). Publication: Identification of poxvirus CD8+ T cell determinants to enable rational design and characterization of smallpox vaccines. Tscharke DC, Karupiah G, Zhou J, Palmore T, Irvine KR, Haeryfar SM, Williams S, Sidney J, Sette A, Bennink JR, Yewdell JW. J Exp Med. 2005 January 3; 201(1): 95–104. 10.1084/jem.20041912 PubMed 15623576.
Backbone
  Vector backbone: pcDNA 3.1D V5-His-TOPO
  Backbone manufacturer: Invitrogen
  Backbone size w/o insert (bp): 5514
  Vector type: Mammalian Expression
  Selectable markers: Neomycin (select with G418)
Growth in bacteria
  Bacterial resistance: Ampicillin, 100 μg/mL
  Growth temperature: 37°C
  Growth strain: DH5alpha
  Copy number: High Copy
Gene/Insert
  Gene/Insert name: VV.Orf46 (alt names: VV_WR_110; ATPase involved in DNA replication)
  Species: Vaccinia Virus
  Insert size (bp): 2358
  GenBank ID: 9791038
  Cloning method: Restriction Enzyme; 5′ cloning site BamHI (not destroyed); 3′ cloning site BamHI (not destroyed)
  Sequencing primers: 5′ Universal T7
Terms and licenses: Academic/Nonprofit Terms; Industry Terms: Not Available to Industry
Depositor comments: Please see the Vaccinia kit page ( https://www.addgene.org/vvorf/ ) for more information. The kit page contains the supplemental VVOrfData spreadsheet, which includes important information about this plasmid. The plasmid and insert names provided here relate only to this library. The name of the ORF (if present) in VACV strain Copenhagen and the name of the ORF (if annotated) in VACV strain WR sequence can be found in VVOrfData spreadsheet. Please note that the amino acid sequence given for each ORF in the spreadsheet may contain some errors. Additionally, changes from the expected sequence may be present in these plasmids. Please see Addgene's quality control sequence and sequencing notes in the VVOrfData spreadsheet before ordering this plasmid.
How to cite: DCT.VV.Orf46 was a gift from Jack Bennink & Jon Yewdell (Addgene plasmid # 12734 ; http://n2t.net/addgene:12734 ; RRID:Addgene_12734)
